>Addgene plasmid #48351 | pDONR P2R-P3-EYFP | depositor full sequence | sequence record 70570 | pDONR P2R-P3-EYFP sequence 3359 bps
CTTTCCTGCGTTATCCCCTGATTCTGTGGATAACCGTATTACCGCCTTTGAGTGAGCTGATACCGCTCGC
CGCAGCCGAACGACCGAGCGCAGCGAGTCAGTGAGCGAGGAAGCGGAAGAGCGCCCAATACGCAAACCGC
CTCTCCCCGCGCGTTGGCCGATTCATTAATGCAGCTGGCACGACAGGTTTCCCGACTGGAAAGCGGGCAG
TGAGCGCAACGCAATTAATACGCGTACCGCTAGCCAGGAAGAGTTTGTAGAAACGCAAAAAGGCCATCCG
TCAGGATGGCCTTCTGCTTAGTTTGATGCCTGGCAGTTTATGGCGGGCGTCCTGCCCGCCACCCTCCGGG
CCGTTGCTTCACAACGTTCAAATCCGCTCCCGGCGGATTTGTCCTACTCAGGAGAGCGTTCACCGACAAA
CAACAGATAAAACGAAAGGCCCAGTCTTCCGACTGAGCCTTTCGTTTTATTTGATGCCTGGCAGTTCCCT
ACTCTCGCGTTAACGCTAGCATGGATGTTTTCCCAGTCACGACGTTGTAAAACGACGGCCAGTCTTAAGC
TCGGGCCCTGCAGCTCTAGAGCTCGAATTCTACAGGTCACTAATACCATCTAAGTAGTTGGTTCATAGTG
ACTGCATATGTTGTGTTTTACAGTATTATGTAGTCTGTTTTTTATGCAAAATCTAATTTAATATATTGAT
ATTTATATCATTTTACGTTTCTCGTTCAACTTTCTTGTACAAAGTGGACATGGTGAGCAAGGGCGAGGAG
CTGTTCACCGGGGTGGTGCCCATCCTGGTCGAGCTGGACGGCGACGTAAACGGCCACAAGTTCAGCGTGT
CCGGCGAGGGCGAGGGCGATGCCACCTACGGCAAGCTGACCCTGAAGTTCATCTGCACCACCGGCAAGCT
GCCCGTGCCCTGGCCCACCCTCGTGACCACCTTCGGCTACGGCCTGCAGTGCTTCGCCCGCTACCCCGAC
CACATGAAGCAGCACGACTTCTTCAAGTCCGCCATGCCCGAAGGCTACGTCCAGGAGCGCACCATCTTCT
TCAAGGACGACGGCAACTACAAGACCCGCGCCGAGGTGAAGTTCGAGGGCGACACCCTGGTGAACCGCAT
CGAGCTGAAGGGCATCGACTTCAAGGAGGACGGCAACATCCTGGGGCACAAGCTGGAGTACAACTACAAC
AGCCACAACGTCTATATCATGGCCGACAAGCAGAAGAACGGCATCAAGGTGAACTTCAAGATCCGCCACA
ACATCGAGGACGGCAGCGTGCAGCTCGCCGACCACTACCAGCAGAACACCCCCATCGGCGACGGCCCCGT
GCTGCTGCCCGACAACCACTACCTGAGCTACCAGTCCGCCCTGAGCAAAGACCCCAACGAGAAGCGCGAT
CACATGGTCCTGCTGGAGTTCGTGACCGCCGCCGGGATCACTCTCGGCATGGACGAGCTGTACTAAACAA
CTTTATTATACAAAGTTGGCATTATAAAAAAGCATTGCTTATCAATTTGTTGCAACGAACAGGTCACTAT
CAGTCAAAATAAAATCATTATTTGGAGCTCCATGGTAGCGTTAACGCGGCCGCGATATCCCCTATAGTGA
GTCGTATTACATGGTCATAGCTGTTTCCTGGCAGCTCTGGCCCGTGTCTCAAAATCTCTGATGTTACATT
GCACAAGATAAAAATATATCATCATGAACAATAAAACTGTCTGCTTACATAAACAGTAATACAAGGGGTG
TTATGAGCCATATTCAACGGGAAACGTCGAGGCCGCGATTAAATTCCAACATGGATGCTGATTTATATGG
GTATAAATGGGCTCGCGATAATGTCGGGCAATCAGGTGCGACAATCTATCGCTTGTATGGGAAGCCCGAT
GCGCCAGAGTTGTTTCTGAAACATGGCAAAGGTAGCGTTGCCAATGATGTTACAGATGAGATGGTCAGAC
TAAACTGGCTGACGGAATTTATGCCTCTTCCGACCATCAAGCATTTTATCCGTACTCCTGATGATGCATG
GTTACTCACCACTGCGATCCCCGGAAAAACAGCATTCCAGGTATTAGAAGAATATCCTGATTCAGGTGAA
AATATTGTTGATGCGCTGGCAGTGTTCCTGCGCCGGTTGCATTCGATTCCTGTTTGTAATTGTCCTTTTA
ACAGCGATCGCGTATTTCGTCTCGCTCAGGCGCAATCACGAATGAATAACGGTTTGGTTGATGCGAGTGA
TTTTGATGACGAGCGTAATGGCTGGCCTGTTGAACAAGTCTGGAAAGAAATGCATAAACTTTTGCCATTC
TCACCGGATTCAGTCGTCACTCATGGTGATTTCTCACTTGATAACCTTATTTTTGACGAGGGGAAATTAA
TAGGTTGTATTGATGTTGGACGAGTCGGAATCGCAGACCGATACCAGGATCTTGCCATCCTATGGAACTG
CCTCGGTGAGTTTTCTCCTTCATTACAGAAACGGCTTTTTCAAAAATATGGTATTGATAATCCTGATATG
AATAAATTGCAGTTTCATTTGATGCTCGATGAGTTTTTCTAATCAGAATTGGTTAATTGGTTGTAACACT
GGCAGAGCATTACGCTGACTTGACGGGACGGCGCAAGCTCATGACCAAAATCCCTTAACGTGAGTTACGC
GTCGTTCCACTGAGCGTCAGACCCCGTAGAAAAGATCAAAGGATCTTCTTGAGATCCTTTTTTTCTGCGC
GTAATCTGCTGCTTGCAAACAAAAAAACCACCGCTACCAGCGGTGGTTTGTTTGCCGGATCAAGAGCTAC
CAACTCTTTTTCCGAAGGTAACTGGCTTCAGCAGAGCGCAGATACCAAATACTGTCCTTCTAGTGTAGCC
GTAGTTAGGCCACCACTTCAAGAACTCTGTAGCACCGCCTACATACCTCGCTCTGCTAATCCTGTTACCA
GTGGCTGCTGCCAGTGGCGATAAGTCGTGTCTTACCGGGTTGGACTCAAGACGATAGTTACCGGATAAGG
CGCAGCGGTCGGGCTGAACGGGGGGTTCGTGCACACAGCCCAGCTTGGAGCGAACGACCTACACCGAACT
GAGATACCTACAGCGTGAGCATTGAGAAAGCGCCACGCTTCCCGAAGGGAGAAAGGCGGACAGGTATCCG
GTAAGCGGCAGGGTCGGAACAGGAGAGCGCACGAGGGAGCTTCCAGGGGGAAACGCCTGGTATCTTTATA
GTCCTGTCGGGTTTCGCCACCTCTGACTTGAGCGTCGATTTTTGTGATGCTCGTCAGGGGGGCGGAGCCT
ATGGAAAAACGCCAGCAACGCGGCCTTTTTACGGTTCCTGGCCTTTTGCTGGCCTTTTGCTCACATGTT
Features (pLannotate 1.2.2; 11 found; start..end, strand, type, name):
    121..213     +  CDS            lacI (fragment): lac repressor; lacI; The lac repressor binds to the lac operator to inhibit transcription in E. coli. This inhibition can be relieved by adding lactose or isopropyl-β-D-thiogalactopyranoside (IPTG).
    268..295     -  terminator     rrnB T2 terminator: transcription terminator T2 from the E. coli rrnB gene
    427..470     +  terminator     rrnB T1 terminator: Escherichia coli rrnB; transcription terminator T1 from the E. coli rrnB gene
    517..553     -  CDS            lacZα (fragment): LacZα fragment of β-galactosidase; lacZ fragment
    624..747     -  protein_bind   attR2: mutant version of attR; recombination site for the Gateway® LR reaction LR Clonase™
    750..1463    +  CDS            EYFP: EYFP is a basic (constitutively fluorescent) green/yellow fluorescent protein published in 1996, derived from Aequorea victoria. It is reported to be a very rapidly-maturing weak dimer with high acid sensitivity.
   1468..1488    -  protein_bind   attB3: mutant version of attB; core recombination site for the Gateway® BP reaction BP Clonase™
   1479..1564    -  protein_bind   attL1 (fragment): mutant version of attL; recombination site for the Gateway® LR reaction LR Clonase™
   1601..1619    -  promoter       T7 promoter: promoter for bacteriophage T7 RNA polymerase
   1753..2562    +  CDS            KanR: aminoglycoside phosphotransferase; aph(3')-Ia; confers resistance to kanamycin in bacteria or G418 (Geneticin®) in eukaryotes
   2709..3297    +  rep_origin     ori: high-copy-number ColE1/pMB1/pBR322/pUC origin of replication
