[The description below was written by a language model from this plasmid's Addgene catalogue record and pLannotate feature annotations shown in this document.]
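Description:
pDONR P2R-P3-EYFP is a 3,359 bp Gateway entry clone built in the Invitrogen pDONR P2R-P3 donor backbone. It supplies the enhanced yellow fluorescent protein coding sequence as the 3' module in MultiSite Gateway assembly. It is propagated in E. coli as a high-copy plasmid from a ColE1/pUC-type origin and is selected with kanamycin through an aminoglycoside phosphotransferase (KanR) gene. rrnB T1 and T2 transcription terminators sit upstream of the recombination cassette, where they insulate the insert from read-through transcription originating in the backbone. M13 forward and reverse priming sites flank the cassette for sequence verification. The small lacI and lacZα fragments picked up by the annotation appear to be backbone remnants rather than functional genes.

The insert is the EYFP open reading frame (about 0.7 kb), an engineered Aequorea victoria GFP derivative taken from a Clontech plasmid. It ends in a stop codon, as expected for the C-terminal element of a fusion. It has no promoter of its own, so expression depends entirely on the destination vector into which it is eventually recombined. A T7 promoter annotated in the backbone on the opposite strand is not described as driving the insert. The coding sequence is bounded by attR2 on one side. On the other side, the automated annotation reports an attB3 core overlapping an "attL1 fragment", which most plausibly represents the attL3 site expected in a P2R-P3 entry clone. In an LR reaction with compatible 5' and middle entry clones and a destination vector, these sites place EYFP in frame at the 3' end. The product is a chimeric cDNA encoding a three-part fusion protein carrying a C-terminal fluorescent tag, one component of a modular toolkit for making customised fusions.
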