Addgene plasmid #48351: pDONR P2R-P3-EYFP
Purpose: Contributes the coding sequence for EYFP as the 3’-module during MultiSite Gateway-cloning of chimeric cDNAs encoding three-part fusion proteins.
Depositing lab: Anna Planas & Tomas Santalucia. Depositing organization: Instituto de Investigaciones Biomedicas Agusto Pi i Sunyer. Publication: A plasmid toolkit for cloning chimeric cDNAs encoding customized fusion proteins into any Gateway destination expression vector. Buj R, Iglesias N, Planas AM, Santalucia T. BMC Mol Biol. 2013 Aug 20;14(1):18. doi: 10.1186/1471-2199-14-18. PubMed 23957834.
Backbone
  Vector backbone: pDONRP2R-P3
  Backbone manufacturer: Life Technologies/Invitrogen
  Backbone size w/o insert (bp): 2651
  Total vector size (bp): 3359
  Vector type: Gateway entry vector
Growth in bacteria
  Bacterial resistance: Kanamycin, 50 μg/mL
  Growth temperature: 37°C
  Growth strain: DH5alpha
  Copy number: High Copy
Gene/Insert
  Gene/Insert name: EYFP
  Species: Synthetic; Aequorea victoria
  Insert size (bp): 708
  Mutation: Contains a stop codon.
  Promoter: none
  Cloning method: Gateway Cloning
  Sequencing primers: 5′ M13 forward (-20); 3′ M13 reverse
Resource information
  A portion of this plasmid was derived from a plasmid made by: Clontech
Terms and licenses: Academic/Nonprofit Terms; Industry Terms: Not Available to Industry
How to cite: pDONR P2R-P3-EYFP was a gift from Anna Planas & Tomas Santalucia (Addgene plasmid # 48351 ; http://n2t.net/addgene:48351 ; RRID:Addgene_48351)
