>Addgene plasmid #48351 | pDONR P2R-P3-EYFP | addgene partial sequence | sequence record 73009 | M13pUC-Fwd 5'-CCCAGTCACGACGTTGTAAAACG-3'
GAGCTCGAATTCTACAGGTCACTAATACCATCTAAGTAGTTGGTTCATAGTGACTGCATATGTTGTGTTT
TACAGTATTATGTAGTCTGTTTTTTATGCAAAATCTAATTTAATATATTGATATTTATATCATTTTACGT
TTCTCGTTCAACTTTCTTGTACAAAGTGGACATGGTGAGCAAGGGCGAGGAGCTGTTCACCGGGGTGGTG
CCCATCCTGGTCGAGCTGGACGGCGACGTAAACGGCCACAAGTTCAGCGTGTCCGGCGAGGGCGAGGGCG
ATGCCACCTACGGCAAGCTGACCCTGAAGTTCATCTGCACCACCGGCAAGCTGCCCGTGCCCTGGCCCAC
CCTCGTGACCACCTTCGGCTACGGCCTGCAGTGCTTCGCCCGCTACCCCGACCACATGAAGCAGCACGAC
TTCTTCAAGTCCGCCATGCCCGAAGGCTACGTCCAGGAGCGCACCATCTTCTTCAAGGACGACGGCAACT
ACAAGACCCGCGCCGAGGTGAAGTTCGAGGGCGACACCCTGGTGAACCGCATCGAGCTGAAGGGCATCGA
CTTCAAGGAGGACGGCAACATCCTGGGGCACAAGCTGGAGTACAACTACAACAGCCACAACGTCTATATC
ATGGCCGACAAGCAGAAGAACGGCATCAAGGTGAACTTCAAGATCCGCCACAACATCGAGGACGGCAGCG
TGCAGCTCGCCGACCACTACCAGCAGAACACCCCCATCGGCGACGGCCCCGTGCTGCTGCCCGACAACCA
CTACCTGAGCTACCAGTCCGCCCTGAGCAAAGACCCCAACGAGAAGCGCGATCACATGGTCCTGCTGGAG
TTCGTGACCGCCGCCGGGATCACTCTCGGCATGGACGA
